>Addgene plasmid #241093 | pDMJ2-SARS-CoV-2-Spike (BA.5-1b) | addgene full sequence | sequence record 486218 | Addgene NGS Result
ATGTTCGTGTTTCTGGTTCTGCTTCCCCTGGTCTCTAGTCAGTGCGTCAACCTTATCACCCGAACACAGA
GTTATACCAATTCCTTTACGAGAGGTGTTTACTATCCCGATAAAGTGTTCCGGAGCAGTGTTCTGCACTC
CACTCAGGACCTCTTCCTGCCCTTCTTTTCAAACGTTACATGGTTTCACGCAATCAGTGGGACTAACGGC
ATCAAGAGGTTCGACAACCCCGTGTTGCCTTTCAACGACGGCGTGTATTTTGCCAGTACCGAAAAGAGCA
ATATCATCCGGGGATGGATCTTCGGCACGACCCTTGATAGTAAGACACAAAGCCTGCTCATAGTGAATAA
TGCAACGAACGTCGTAATCAAGGTGTGCGAGTTCCAGTTTTGCAATGACCCTTTTCTGGACGTGTATTAC
CATAAGAACAATAAATCTTGGATGGAAAGTGAGTTCCGGGTGTACTCCAGCGCAAATAACTGTACTTTTG
AGTATGTGAGCCAGCCGTTTCTGATGGACCTCGAAGGCAAACAGGGCAATTTCAAAAACCTGCGCGAATT
TGTGTTCAAGAACATCGACGGTTATTTCAAGATCTACTCCAAGCATACCCCTATTAACCTGGGTCGCGAT
CTGCCACAAGGCTTTTCAGCCCTCGAACCTCTCGTGGATTTGCCGATTGGCATAAACATTACCCGCTTCC
AAACATTGCTCGCACTGCATCGGTCTTATCTGACCCCAGGAGACTCATCCAGCGGATGGACTGCCGGGGC
TGCTGCATATTACGTCGGGTACCTGCAGCCGAGGACTTTCCTGCTGAAGTACAATGAGAACGGCACTATT
ACCGACGCTGTTGATTGCGCGCTGGACCCATTGTCTGAAACCAAATGTACACTGAAAAGTTTCACAGTCG
AGAAAGGGATCTATCAGACATCAAATTTCAGGGTTCAGCCCACAGAGAGCATTGTTAGATTCCCCAACAT
CACCAACTTGTGCCCATTCGATGAGGTCTTTAATGCTACCAGGTTCGCCAGCGTGTATGCGTGGAATAGG
AAAAGAATCAGCAATTGCGTGGCCGATTACAGCGTGCTGTACAACTTCGCGCCCTTCTTCGCATTCAAAT
GCTACGGCGTGTCCCCTACCAAGCTCAACGATCTGTGTTTTACTAACGTTTACGCCGATAGCTTCGTGAT
TAGGGGGAATGAGGTAAGCCAAATCGCACCTGGCCAGACCGGAAATATTGCAGACTATAATTACAAGCTT
CCCGATGATTTCACCGGGTGCGTCATCGCGTGGAACTCCAATAAGCTCGATTCAAAAGTGGGAGGTAACT
ATAACTACCGGTACAGGTTGTTTCGAAAGTCCAACCTGAAGCCTTTTGAGCGGGACATTTCAACCGAGAT
TTATCAGGCCGGAAATAAACCCTGCAACGGGGTCGCAGGGGTGAATTGTTACTTCCCTCTTCAATCTTAC
GGATTTCGCCCGACATACGGGGTTGGCCACCAGCCATACCGGGTGGTAGTGCTTTCATTTGAGCTGCTTC
ATGCCCCTGCTACAGTTTGTGGCCCTAAGAAGTCTACCAACCTTGTTAAAAATAAGTGCGTGAACTTTAA
TTTCAACGGTCTCACTGGTACTGGAGTTCTCACGGAATCCAACAAGAAATTCTTGCCTTTCCAGCAGTTT
GGCAGGGATATTGCAGACACTACCGACGCCGTCCGAGATCCCCAGACACTGGAGATACTGGACATAACTC
CTTGTTCTTTTGGCGGAGTTTCAGTTATTACCCCCGGTACGAACACCAGTAATCAAGTCGCTGTGCTGTA
CCAGGGCGTAAATTGCACCGAGGTCCCCGTCGCTATTCACGCAGACCAGCTCACTCCAACATGGCGCGTC
TACTCTACTGGAAGTAACGTGTTCCAGACTAGAGCCGGCTGCCTCATTGGAGCCGAGTACGTTAACAATT
CTTATGAATGTGATATCCCGATAGGAGCAGGTATCTGCGCATCTTATCAGACTCAGACAAAGTCCCACAG
AAGAGCTAGGTCAGTGGCGTCCCAGTCCATCATTGCCTATACAATGAGCCTGGGGGCTGAAAACTCCGTG
GCCTATAGCAACAACTCTATAGCTATCCCCACTAATTTTACCATCTCTGTAACCACAGAGATCTTGCCAG
TCTCTATGACAAAAACGTCCGTCGATTGTACGATGTACATCTGCGGGGATAGCACCGAATGCTCCAATCT
TTTGCTGCAGTATGGCAGTTTCTGTACACAGCTGAAACGAGCCCTGACAGGGATTGCGGTGGAACAGGAT
AAGAACACCCAAGAAGTGTTTGCGCAGGTGAAACAGATTTACAAAACCCCACCAATAAAGTATTTTGGTG
GGTTCAATTTCTCTCAAATCCTGCCTGATCCTTCTAAACCTAGCAAACGGAGCTTTATAGAGGATCTGCT
CTTTAATAAGGTCACGCTCGCTGATGCTGGATTTATTAAACAGTATGGCGATTGTCTGGGCGACATTGCT
GCTCGCGATCTGATCTGTGCCCAGAAGTTCAATGGTCTCACGGTACTGCCTCCACTTCTGACCGATGAGA
TGATTGCCCAATATACCAGTGCCCTGCTTGCCGGCACCATTACATCCGGATGGACATTCGGTGCCGGAGC
CGCACTGCAAATCCCCTTTGCAATGCAGATGGCTTATCGCTTTAATGGGATTGGGGTGACTCAGAACGTG
CTGTACGAAAACCAGAAACTGATAGCCAACCAGTTCAATTCCGCTATTGGCAAGATACAGGACTCCCTGA
GCTCCACAGCGTCAGCGCTCGGGAAGCTGCAAGACGTGGTCAATCACAACGCACAGGCCTTGAACACCCT
CGTCAAGCAACTGAGTAGCAAGTTCGGCGCCATAAGCTCAGTGCTGAATGACATCCTTAGTAGACTGGAT
AAAGTCGAGGCCGAAGTACAGATCGACCGGCTGATTACCGGACGATTGCAGTCCCTCCAGACTTACGTCA
CACAGCAGCTGATAAGAGCCGCAGAGATTAGGGCCTCTGCAAATTTGGCTGCTACAAAAATGTCCGAATG
CGTCCTGGGGCAATCAAAGCGCGTAGACTTTTGTGGCAAGGGCTACCACCTGATGTCATTCCCACAATCC
GCCCCACACGGTGTTGTGTTTCTGCATGTTACTTACGTGCCCGCTCAAGAGAAGAATTTTACCACTGCCC
CCGCCATCTGCCATGACGGCAAGGCCCATTTTCCAAGAGAAGGGGTCTTCGTGAGCAATGGAACGCACTG
GTTCGTGACTCAGAGAAACTTTTATGAGCCCCAGATCATTACAACTGACAACACATTTGTATCTGGCAAT
TGTGACGTGGTGATTGGGATAGTGAATAACACCGTGTACGATCCACTGCAACCGGAACTCGACTCTTTCA
AGGAGGAACTGGACAAGTACTTCAAGAATCACACCAGCCCCGATGTGGACCTGGGTGACATCAGTGGAAT
CAACGCTAGCGTAGTGAATATCCAGAAAGAGATCGACAGATTGAACGAAGTCGCCAAGAACCTGAACGAG
TCACTGATTGACCTGCAGGAGTTGGGAAAATACGAGCAGTACATTAAGTGGCCATGGTATATCTGGCTCG
GGTTTATCGCCGGACTCATCGCTATCGTAATGGTGACCATCATGCTTTGTTGTATGACTAGCTGCTGCAG
CTGCCTTAAAGGCTGTTGTAGCTGCGGCTCTTGCTGTAAATAATGATGAGGATCCAGATCTGCTGTGCCT
TCTAGTTGCCAGCCATCTGTTGTTTGCCCCTCCCCCGTGCCTTCCTTGACCCTGGAAGGTGCCACTCCCA
CTGTCCTTTCCTAATAAAATGAGGAAATTGCATCGCATTGTCTGAGTAGGTGTCATTCTATTCTGGGGGG
TGGGGTGGGGCAGGACAGCAAGGGGGAGGATTGGGAAGACAATAGCAGGCATGCTGGGGATGCGGTGGGC
TCTATGGGTACCCAGGTGCTGAAGAATTGACCCGGTTCCTCCTGGGCCAGAAAGAAGCAGGCACATCCCC
TTCTCTGTGACACACCCTGTCCACGCCCCTGGTTCTTAGTTCCAGCCCCACTCATAGGACACTCATAGCT
CAGGAGGGCTCCGCCTTCAATCCCACCCGCTAAAGTACTTGGAGCGGTCTCTCCCTCCCTCATCAGCCCA
CCAAACCAAACCTAGCCTCCAAGAGTGGGAAGAAATTAAAGCAAGATAGGCTATTAAGTGCAGAGGGAGA
GAAAATGCCTCCAACATGTGAGGAAGTAATGAGAGAAATCATAGAATTTTAAGGCCATGATTTAAGGCCA
ATCGGAAAGAACATGTGAGCAAAAGGCCAGCAAAAGGCCAGGAACCGTAAAAAGGCCGCGTTGCTGGCGT
TTTTCCATAGGCTCCGCCCCCCTGACGAGCATCACAAAAATCGACGCTCAAGTCAGAGGTGGCGAAACCC
GACAGGACTATAAAGATACCAGGCGTTTCCCCCTGGAAGCTCCCTCGTGCGCTCTCCTGTTCCGACCCTG
CCGCTTACCGGATACCTGTCCGCCTTTCTCCCTTCGGGAAGCGTGGCGCTTTCTCATAGCTCACGCTGTA
GGTATCTCAGTTCGGTGTAGGTCGTTCGCTCCAAGCTGGGCTGTGTGCACGAACCCCCCGTTCAGCCCGA
CCGCTGCGCCTTATCCGGTAACTATCGTCTTGAGTCCAACCCGGTAAGACACGACTTATCGCCACTGGCA
GCAGCCACTGGTAACAGGATTAGCAGAGCGAGGTATGTAGGCGGTGCTACAGAGTTCTTGAAGTGGTGGC
CTAACTACGGCTACACTAGAAGAACAGTATTTGGTATCTGCGCTCTGCTGAAGCCAGTTACCTTCGGAAA
AAGAGTTGGTAGCTCTTGATCCGGCAAACAAACCACCGCTGGTAGCGGTGGTTTTTTTGTTTGCAAGCAG
CAGATTACGCGCAGAAAAAAAGGATCTCAAGAAGATCCTTTGATCTTTTCTACGGGGTCTGACGCTCAGT
GGAACGAAAACTCACGTTAAGGGATTTTGGTCATGAGATTATCAAAAAGGATCTTCACCTAGATCCTTTT
AAATTAAAAATGAAGTTTTAAATCAATCTAAAGTATATATGAGTAAACTTGGTCTGACAGTTACCAATGC
TTAATCAGTGAGGCACCTATCTCAGCGATCTGTCTATTTCGTTCATCCATAGTTGCCTGACTCCCCGTCG
TGTAGATAACTACGATACGGGAGGGCTTACCATCTGGCCCCAGTGCTGCAATGATACCGCGAGACCCACG
CTCACCGGCTCCAGATTTATCAGCAATAAACCAGCCAGCCGGAAGGGCCGAGCGCAGAAGTGGTCCTGCA
ACTTTATCCGCCTCCATCCAGTCTATTAATTGTTGCCGGGAAGCTAGAGTAAGTAGTTCGCCAGTTAATA
GTTTGCGCAACGTTGTTGCCATTGCTACAGGCATCGTGGTGTCACGCTCGTCGTTTGGTATGGCTTCATT
CAGCTCCGGTTCCCAACGATCAAGGCGAGTTACATGATCCCCCATGTTGTGCAAAAAAGCGGTTAGCTCC
TTCGGTCCTCCGATCGTTGTCAGAAGTAAGTTGGCCGCAGTGTTATCACTCATGGTTATGGCAGCACTGC
ATAATTCTCTTACTGTCATGCCATCCGTAAGATGCTTTTCTGTGACTGGTGAGTACTCAACCAAGTCATT
CTGAGAATAGTGTATGCGGCGACCGAGTTGCTCTTGCCCGGCGTCAATACGGGATAATACCGCGCCACAT
AGCAGAACTTTAAAAGTGCTCATCATTGGAAAACGTTCTTCGGGGCGAAAACTCTCAAGGATCTTACCGC
TGTTGAGATCCAGTTCGATGTAACCCACTCGTGCACCCAACTGATCTTCAGCATCTTTTACTTTCACCAG
CGTTTCTGGGTGAGCAAAAACAGGAAGGCAAAATGCCGCAAAAAAGGGAATAAGGGCGACACGGAAATGT
TGAATACTCATACTCTTCCTTTTTCAATATTATTGAAGCATTTATCAGGGTTATTGTCTCATGAGCGGAT
ACATATTTGAATGTATTTAGAAAAATAAACAAATAGGGGTTCCGCGCACATTTCCCCGAAAAGTGCCACC
TGACGTCCCAATGATTGCACCATATGCGGTGTGAAATACCGCACAGATGCGTAAGGAGAAAATACCGCAT
CAGATTGGCTATTGGCCATTGCATACGTTGTATCCATATCATAATATGTACATTTATATTGGCTCATGTC
CAACATTACCGCCATGTTGACATTGATTATTGACTAGTTATTAATAGTAATCAATTACGGGGTCATTAGT
TCATAGCCCATATATGGAGTTCCGCGTTACATAACTTACGGTAAATGGCCCGCCTGGCTGACCGCCCAAC
GACCCCCGCCCATTGACGTCAATAATGACGTATGTTCCCATAGTAACGCCAATAGGGACTTTCCATTGAC
GTCAATGGGTGGAGTATTTACGGTAAACTGCCCACTTGGCAGTACATCAAGTGTATCATATGCCAAGTAC
GCCCCCTATTGACGTCAATGACGGTAAATGGCCCGCCTGGCATTATGCCCAGTACATGACCTTATGGGAC
TTTCCTACTTGGCAGTACATCTACGTATTAGTCATCGCTATTACCATGGTGATGCGGTTTTGGCAGTACA
TCAATGGGCGTGGATAGCGGTTTGACTCACGGGGATTTCCAAGTCTCCACCCCATTGACGTCAATGGGAG
TTTGTTTTGGCACCAAAATCAACGGGACTTTCCAAAATGTCGTAACAACTCCGCCCCATTGACGCAAATG
GGCGGTAGGCGTGTACGGTGGGAGGTCTATATAAGCAGAGCTCGTTTAGTGAACCGTCAGATCGCCTGGA
GACGCCATCCACGCTGTTTTGACCTCCATAGAAGACACCGGGACCGATCCAGCCTCCATCGGCTCGCATC
TCTCCTTCACGCGCCCGCCGCCCTACCTGAGGCCGCCATCCACGCCGGTTGAGTCGCGTTCTGCCGCCTC
CCGCCTGTGGTGCCTCCTGAACTGCGTCCGCCGTCTAGGTAAGTTTAAAGCTCAGGTCGAGACCGGGCCT
TTGTCCGGCGCTCCCTTGGAGCCTACCTAGACTCAGCCGGCTCTCCACGCTTTGCCTGACCCTGCTTGCT
CAACTCTAGTTAACGGTGGAGGGCAGTGTAGTCTGAGCAGTACTCGTTGCTGCCGCGCGCGCCACCAGAC
ATAATAGCTGACAGACTAACAGACTGTTCCTTTCCATGGGTCTTTTCTGCAGTCACCGTCGTCGACACGT
GTGATCAGATATCGCGGCCGCTCTAGA
Features (pLannotate 1.2.2; 10 found; start..end, strand, type, name):
      1..3750    +  CDS            S: SPIKE_SARS2 - Experimental evidence at protein level: Swiss-Prot protein existence level 1. [Spike glycoprotein]: May down-regulate host tetherin (BST2) by lysosomal degradation, thereby counteracting its antiviral activity. From Severe acute respiratory syndrome coronavirus 2 (2019-nCoV) (SARS-CoV-2).
   3773..3997    +  polyA_signal   bGH poly(A) signal: bovine growth hormone polyadenylation signal
   4412..5000    -  rep_origin     ori: high-copy-number ColE1/pMB1/pBR322/pUC origin of replication
   5171..6031    -  CDS            AmpR: β-lactamase; bla; confers resistance to ampicillin, carbenicillin, and related antibiotics
   6032..6136    -  promoter       AmpR promoter: bla
   6176..6233    +  misc_feature   bom (fragment): basis of mobility region from pBR322
   6319..6698    +  enhancer       CMV enhancer: human cytomegalovirus immediate early enhancer
   6699..6902    +  promoter       CMV promoter: human cytomegalovirus (CMV) immediate early promoter
   6991..7218    +  LTR            5' LTR (truncated) (fragment): truncated 5' long terminal repeat (LTR) from human T-cell leukemia virus (HTLV) type 1
   7222..7332    +  intron         CMV intron (fragment): modified intron A from human cytomegalovirus
