[The description below was written by a language model from this plasmid's Addgene catalogue record and pLannotate feature annotations shown in this document.]
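Description:
pDMJ2-SARS-CoV-2-Spike (BA.5-1b) is a 7,377-nt mammalian expression plasmid built on the pDMJ2 backbone that produces a variant SARS-CoV-2 spike glycoprotein for pseudotyping viral particles. It is maintained in E. coli through a high-copy ColE1/pUC-type origin and selected with ampicillin via a β-lactamase gene driven by its own bla promoter. A short fragment of the pBR322 basis-of-mobility region is also annotated in the backbone. No mammalian selection marker or reporter appears in the feature table, which fits use by transient transfection.

The expression cassette wraps around the numbering origin of the circular sequence. The human cytomegalovirus immediate-early enhancer and promoter are followed by a fragment of the HTLV-1 5' LTR and a fragment of modified CMV intron A. These leader elements are commonly combined with the CMV promoter to increase transcript processing and translation. They feed directly into the spike open reading frame of about 3.75 kb, which is terminated by the bovine growth hormone polyadenylation signal.

The insert was made by gene synthesis and carries the Omicron BA.5-type set of changes. These include N-terminal domain deletions (L24–P26, H69–V70), many receptor-binding domain substitutions such as K417N, L452R, E484A, F486V, Q498R and N501Y, along with D614G, P681H and several S2 changes. T76I is listed first in the mutation field, separately from the otherwise ordered list, so it may be what defines the "1b" design, although the record does not say this. No epitope tags are annotated. The stated purpose is to supply spike in trans to create pseudotyped virus. The associated study concerns computationally designed spike proteins that mimic antibody escape, so such pseudoviruses would suit neutralization and entry assays.
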