Addgene plasmid #241093: pDMJ2-SARS-CoV-2-Spike (BA.5-1b)
Purpose: Expresses SARS-CoV-2 spike (BA.5-1b) protein for creating pseudotyped virus
Depositing lab: Jeremy Luban. Depositing organization: University of Massachusetts, Worcester. Publication: Computationally designed proteins mimic antibody immune evasion in viral evolution. Youssef N, Gurev S, Ghantous F, Brock KP, Jaimes JA, Thadani NN, Dauphin A, Sherman AC, Yurkovetskiy L, Soto D, Estanboulieh R, Kotzen B, Notin P, Kollasch AW, Cohen AA, Dross SE, Erasmus J, Fuller DH, Bjorkman PJ, Lemieux JE, Luban J, Seaman MS, Marks DS. Immunity. 2025 May 6:S1074-7613(25)00178-5. doi: 10.1016/j.immuni.2025.04.015. PubMed 40345199.
Backbone
  Vector backbone: pDMJ2
  Vector type: Mammalian Expression
Growth in bacteria
  Bacterial resistance: Ampicillin, 100 μg/mL
  Growth temperature: 37°C
  Growth strain: DH5alpha
  Copy number: High Copy
Gene/Insert
  Gene/Insert name: Spike (BA.5-1b)
  Species: SARS-CoV-2
  Mutation: T76I,T19I,L24del,P25del,P26del,A27S,H69del,V70del,G142D,V213G,G339D,S371F,S373P,S375F,T376A,D405N,R408S,K417N,N440K,L452R,S477N,T478K,E484A,F486V,Q498R,N501Y,Y505H,D614G,H655Y,N679K,P681H,N764K,D796Y,Q954H,N969K
  Entrez Gene: S (a.k.a. GU280_gp02, spike glycoprotein)
  Cloning method: Gene Synthesis
Terms and licenses: Academic/Nonprofit Terms; Industry Terms: Not Available to Industry
How to cite: pDMJ2-SARS-CoV-2-Spike (BA.5-1b) was a gift from Jeremy Luban (Addgene plasmid # 241093 ; http://n2t.net/addgene:241093 ; RRID:Addgene_241093)
